>Addgene plasmid #62823 | pHL518 | addgene partial sequence | sequence record 112140 | mCherry-R 5'-TTGGTCACCTTCAGCTTGG-3'
CGCCCTCGATCTCGAACTCGTGGCCGTTCACGGAGCCCTCCATGTGCACCTTGAAGCGCATGAACTCCTT
GATGATGGCCATGTTATCCTCCTCGCCCTTGCTCACCATCGTACGTTTCTCCTCTTTAATAAGCTTCTGG
ATAAGGATTATCCAATTCTAAAAAAAAAGCCCGGACGACTGTTCGGGCTTGTCTTTTTATATGTTGGAAA
ATCAGTGGCAATGCAATGGCCCAACAGAAAATAAAATCTGTGACAATAAAGGCATATAACCCGGGAGTAT
CTTGTTATCCGCTCACAATGTCAATGTTATCCGCTCACATTTATGGATCCTGAGCGGATACATATTTGAA
TGTATTTAGAAAAATAAACAAAAGAGTTTGTAGAAACGCAAAAAGGCCATCCGTCAGGATGGCCTTCTGC
TTAATTTGATGCCTGGCAGTTTATGGCGGGCGTCCTGCCCGCCACCCTCCGGGCCGTTGCTTCGCAACGT
TCAAATCCGCTCCCGGCGGATTTGTCCTACTCAGGAGAGCGTTCACCGACAAACAACAGATAAAACGAAA
GGCCCAGTCTTTCGACTGAGCCTTTCGTTTTATTTGATGCCTGGCAGTTCCCTACTCTCGCATGGGGAGA
CCCCACACTACCATCGGCGCTACGGCGTTTCACTTCTGAGTTCGGCATGGGGTCAGGTGGGACCACCGCG
CTACTGCCGCCAGGCAAATTCTGTTTTATCAGACCGCTTCTGCGTTCTGATTTAATCTGTATCAGGCTGA
AAATCTTCTCTCATCCGCCAAAACAGCCAAGCTAGCTTTTATTTGTAGAGCTCATCCATGCCATGTGTAA
TCCCAGCAGCTGTTACAAACTCAAGAAGGACCATGTGG
