>Addgene plasmid #62823 | pHL518 | addgene partial sequence | sequence record 112161 | GFP-R 5'-CCATCTAATTCAACAAGAATTGGGACAAC-3'
GCATGCTAGCTGGGACCAGGAGGGACAGTACTTTAACTTTCATGTTATTAACCCTCTGTTATATGCCTTT
ATTTGCTTTTTTATGCCACTGCATACTGATTAACCCTCATTAATCAGTCGGCAAGTCGACAGTCTCTCTA
TCACTGATAGGGATGTCAATCTCTATCACTGATAGGGACTCGAGGTGAAGACGAAAGGGCCTCGTGATAC
GCCTATTTTTATAGGTTAATGTCATGATAATAATGGTTTCTTAGACGTCAGGTGGCACTTTTCGGGGAAA
TGTGCGCGGAACCCCTATTTGTTTATTTTTCTAAATACATTCAAATATGTATCCGCTCATGAGACAATAA
CCCTGATAAATGCTTCAATAATATTGAAAAAGGAAGAGTATGAGTATTCAACATTTCCGTGTCGCCCTTA
TTCCCTTTTTTGCGGCATTTTGCCTTCCTGTTTTTGCTCACCCAGAAACGCTGGTGAAAGTAAAAGATGC
TGAAGATCAGTTGGGTGCACGAGTGGGTTACATCGAACTGGATCTCAACAGCGGTAAGATCCTTGAGAGT
TTTCGCCCCGAAGAACGTTTTCCAATGATGAGCACTTTTAAAGTTCTGCTATGTGGCGCGGTATTATCCC
GTATTGACGCCGGGCAAGAGCAACTCGGTCGCCGCATACACTATTCTCAGAATGACTTGGTTGAGTACTC
ACCAGTCACAGAAAAAGCATCTTACGGATGGCATGACAGTAAGAGAATTATGCAGTGGCTGCCATAACCC
ATGAGTGATA
