[The description below was written by a language model from this plasmid's Addgene catalogue record.]
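Description:
pHL518 is a bacterial expression and synthetic-biology plasmid built on a laboratory-made backbone whose origin is recorded only as ColE1. It is propagated in E. coli and selected with ampicillin through an AmpR marker. The record lists the copy number as unknown and the backbone is not otherwise identified.

The plasmid carries two independently regulated reporter cassettes. In the first, the PLlacO-1 promoter, a synthetic lambda PL derivative with lac operators that is repressed by LacI and induced with IPTG, drives a micC sequence joined to mCherry, followed by a T1 terminator. In the second, a PLtetO-1 promoter, the TetR-repressed and anhydrotetracycline-inducible counterpart, drives an ompC leader fused to gfp and ends in a T1T2 terminator. This cassette is annotated with an "m9" designation, which the record does not explain; it presumably marks a variant of the promoter or leader region.

MicC is a small regulatory RNA that, with the help of the chaperone Hfq, pairs with the ompC mRNA leader to repress its translation. The layout therefore places the sRNA and its target on one plasmid under separate inducers. GFP reports target expression and hence the degree of silencing, while mCherry appears to report transcription from the sRNA-producing cassette. The associated publication concerns how small RNA activity depends on Hfq concentration, which fits use of this construct as a quantitative sRNA-target reporter. No feature table or annotated map accompanies the entry, so exact junctions and element positions cannot be described.
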