Addgene plasmid #62823: pHL518
Purpose: Lim Lab plasmid: AmpR + PLlacO-1::micC::mCherry::T1 terminator + PLtetO-1m9::OmpC::gfp::T1T2 terminator + ColE1
Depositing lab: Han Lim. Depositing organization: University of California, Berkeley. Publication: Paradoxical suppression of small RNA activity at high Hfq concentrations due to random-order binding. Sagawa S, Shin JE, Hussein R, Lim HN. Nucleic Acids Res. 2015 Aug 10. pii: gkv777. 10.1093/nar/gkv777 PubMed 26261213.
Backbone
  Vector backbone: unknown-ColE1 ori
  Backbone manufacturer: Lim Lab
  Vector type: Bacterial Expression, Synthetic Biology
Growth in bacteria
  Bacterial resistance: Ampicillin, 100 μg/mL
  Growth temperature: 37°C
  Growth strain: DH5alpha
  Copy number: Unknown
Gene/Insert 1
  Gene/Insert name: mCherry
  Promoter: pLlacO-1
  Tag / fusion protein: micC leader (N terminal on insert)
  Cloning method: Unknown
  Sequencing primers: 5′ unknown; 3′ mCherry-R
Gene/Insert 2
  Gene/Insert name: gfp
  Promoter: pLtetO-1
  Tag / fusion protein: m9::ompC leader (N terminal on insert)
  Cloning method: Unknown
  Sequencing primers: 5′ unknown; 3′ GFP-R
Terms and licenses: Academic/Nonprofit Terms; Industry Terms: Not Available to Industry
How to cite: pHL518 was a gift from Han Lim (Addgene plasmid # 62823 ; http://n2t.net/addgene:62823 ; RRID:Addgene_62823)
